Addgene plasmid #125994: 209_pAAV-ProD18-CatCh-GFP-WPRE
Purpose: Targeting expression to neuronal and glial cell types in mice, non-human primates, and human retina
Depositing lab: Botond Roska. Depositing organization: Friedrich Miescher Institute for Biomedical Research. Publication: Targeting neuronal and glial cell types with synthetic promoter AAVs in mice, non-human primates and humans. Juttner J, Szabo A, Gross-Scherf B, Morikawa RK, Rompani SB, Hantz P, Szikra T, Esposti F, Cowan CS, Bharioke A, Patino-Alvarez CP, Keles O, Kusnyerik A, Azoulay T, Hartl D, Krebs AR, Schubeler D, Hajdu RI, Lukats A, Nemeth J, Nagy ZZ, Wu KC, Wu RH, Xiang L, Fang XL, Jin ZB, Goldblum D, Hasler PW, Scholl HPN, Krol J, Roska B. Nat Neurosci. 2019 Jul 8. pii: 10.1038/s41593-019-0431-2. doi: 10.1038/s41593-019-0431-2. PubMed 31285614.
Backbone
  Vector backbone: pAAV
  Vector type: AAV
Growth in bacteria
  Bacterial resistance: Ampicillin, 100 μg/mL
  Growth temperature: 37°C
  Growth strain: NEB Stable
  Copy number: High Copy
Gene/Insert
  Gene/Insert name: CatCh-GFP (alt name: ChR2(L132C)-EGFP)
  Species: Synthetic
  Promoter: ProD18
  Cloning method: Restriction Enzyme; 5′ cloning site Unknown (unknown if destroyed); 3′ cloning site Unknown (unknown if destroyed)
Terms and licenses: Academic/Nonprofit Terms; Industry Terms: Not Available to Industry
Depositor comments: Please visit https://www.biorxiv.org/content/early/2018/10/04/434720.full.pdf for BioRxiv preprint
How to cite: 209_pAAV-ProD18-CatCh-GFP-WPRE was a gift from Botond Roska (Addgene plasmid # 125994 ; http://n2t.net/addgene:125994 ; RRID:Addgene_125994)
