[The description below was written by a language model from this plasmid's Addgene catalogue record and pLannotate feature annotations shown in this document.]
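Description:
209_pAAV-ProD18-CatCh-GFP-WPRE is an adeno-associated virus transfer plasmid built on a pAAV backbone, designed to be packaged into recombinant AAV for cell-type-targeted expression of an optogenetic actuator in the retina. It is maintained in bacteria as a high-copy plasmid through a ColE1/pUC-type origin and selected with ampicillin via the β-lactamase gene. An f1/M13 phage origin is also present in the backbone. The short bom, rop and VC155 matches in the annotation are small fragments and probably backbone remnants or chance similarities rather than functional parts.

Between the AAV2 inverted terminal repeats, which provide the signals for genome replication and encapsidation, lies a single expression cassette. The catalogue names the promoter as ProD18, a synthetic promoter. The feature tables do not annotate it as such, but they show an unannotated stretch downstream of the left ITR ending in a minimal TATA-box promoter (minP), which would fit a synthetic regulatory sequence placed upstream of a minimal core promoter. This drives CatCh, the L132C variant of the blue-light-gated cation channel channelrhodopsin-2, followed directly by EGFP, so that expressing cells can be both light-activated and seen by fluorescence. A WPRE enhances transcript stability and expression, and a human growth hormone polyadenylation signal terminates the transcript.

The two sequence records agree on this layout. The depositor sequence (6,220 nt) shows two complete ITRs, whereas the sequencing-derived record (6,209 nt) resolves one ITR only as short fragments, a common outcome for these repeat structures. The construct belongs to a set of synthetic-promoter AAVs intended to direct expression to neuronal and glial cell types in mouse, non-human primate and human retina. The record does not say which cell type ProD18 targets.
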