Features (pLannotate 1.2.2; 16 found; start..end, strand, type, name):
      1..141     -  repeat_region  AAV2 ITR: inverted terminal repeat of adeno-associated virus serotype 2 inverted
    556..576     +  CDS            VC155 (fragment): C-terminal fragment of mVenus for use in bimolecular fluorescence complementation (BiFC) (Kodama and Hu, 2010)
    579..610     +  promoter       minP: minimal TATA-box promoter with low basal activity
    670..1595    +  CDS            ChR2 (fragment): N-terminal fragment of channelrhodopsin-2 from the alga Chlamydomonas reinhardtii (Nagel et al., 2003) blue light-activated cation channel
   1600..2316    +  CDS            EGFP: EGFP is a basic (constitutively fluorescent) green fluorescent protein published in 1996, derived from Aequorea victoria. It is reported to be a rapidly-maturing weak dimer with moderate acid sensitivity.
   2323..2347    +  misc_feature   MCS (fragment): pBluescript multiple cloning site
   2347..2935    +  misc_feature   WPRE: woodchuck hepatitis virus posttranscriptional regulatory element
   2967..3443    +  polyA_signal   hGH poly(A) signal: human growth hormone polyadenylation signal
   3483..3623    +  repeat_region  AAV2 ITR: inverted terminal repeat of adeno-associated virus serotype 2 inverted
   3628..3679    -  misc_feature   bom (fragment): basis of mobility region from pBR322
   3698..4078    +  rep_origin     M13 ori (sequence partly withheld): M13 bacteriophage origin of replication; arrow indicates direction of (+) strand synthesis
   4154..4203    -  misc_feature   bom (fragment): basis of mobility region from pBR322
   4305..4340    -  CDS            rop (fragment): Rop protein, which maintains plasmids at low copy number; rop
   4435..4539    +  promoter       AmpR promoter: bla
   4540..5400    +  CDS            AmpR: β-lactamase; bla; confers resistance to ampicillin, carbenicillin, and related antibiotics
   5571..6159    +  rep_origin     ori: high-copy-number ColE1/pMB1/pBR322/pUC origin of replication
>Addgene plasmid #125994 | 209_pAAV-ProD18-CatCh-GFP-WPRE | depositor full sequence | sequence record 241154 | 209_pAAV-ProD18-CatCh-GFP-WPRE sequence 6220 bps
CCTGCAGGCAGCTGCGCGCTCGCTCGCTCACTGAGGCCGCCCGGGCAAAGCCCGGGCGTCGGGCGACCTT
TGGTCGCCCGGCCTCAGTGAGCGAGCGAGCGCGCAGAGAGGGAGTGGCCAACTCCATCACTAGGGGTTCC
TGCGGCCGCACGCGTATCCTGGGGTTTAAACAGGACTAGGTCCACTGGGAGAAGAGGAAGTCAAACAGGA
CTAGTCATCGATAGGCTAGCCAGCTTAATTAATCAGATGGCCGCTCTCCTCCCATCTGCCTCCGAAGCTC
ATTTCCTGTTTCATGGCTTTAGAAATAGACCTGCCTCACTGAGCGAGAAAAGGCAAGTCAGCTCAGCTGC
GAGGGCTCTGCGTGTGCGCTAGCCTGGGAGACGAGGATATTTCGGGAGCCAGATGTCTGCGTGGGTGGAA
CTGCTCAAGTCTGCACAGCTCAGCGCCTAGATACTGCCGAGTCAGCGATTCCTTTTACATCCAAGACCCC
TGGTCTTTTCCCTTTGACAGGTATTTATTGATGACTCTTAGGTGCAGACTCTGAGGTAAGCATCCTCACA
TGGTCCTGCTGGAGTTAGTAGAGGGTATATAATGGAAGCTCGACTTCCAGCTATCACATCCACTGTGTTG
TTGTGAACTGGAATCCACTATAGGCCAGGATCCGCCACCATGGATTATGGAGGCGCCCTGAGTGCCGTTG
GGCGCGAGCTGCTATTTGTAACGAACCCAGTAGTCGTCAATGGCTCTGTACTTGTGCCTGAGGACCAGTG
TTACTGCGCGGGCTGGATTGAGTCGCGTGGCACAAACGGTGCCCAAACGGCGTCGAACGTGCTGCAATGG
CTTGCTGCTGGCTTCTCCATCCTACTGCTTATGTTTTACGCCTACCAAACATGGAAGTCAACCTGCGGCT
GGGAGGAGATCTATGTGTGCGCTATCGAGATGGTCAAGGTGATTCTCGAGTTCTTCTTCGAGTTTAAGAA
CCCGTCCATGCTGTATCTAGCCACAGGCCACCGCGTCCAGTGGTTGCGTTACGCCGAGTGGCTTCTCACC
TGCCCGGTCATTTGCATTCACCTGTCAAACCTGACGGGCTTGTCCAACGACTACAGCAGGCGCACCATGG
GTCTGCTTGTGTCTGATATTGGCACAATTGTGTGGGGCGCCACTTCCGCCATGGCCACCGGATACGTCAA
GGTCATCTTCTTCTGCCTGGGTCTGTGTTATGGTGCTAACACGTTCTTTCACGCTGCCAAGGCCTACATC
GAGGGTTACCACACCGTGCCGAAGGGCCGGTGTCGCCAGGTGGTGACTGGCATGGCTTGGCTCTTCTTCG
TATCATGGGGTATGTTCCCCATCCTGTTCATCCTCGGCCCCGAGGGCTTCGGCGTCCTGAGCGTGTACGG
CTCCACCGTCGGCCACACCATCATTGACCTGATGTCGAAGAACTGCTGGGGTCTGCTCGGCCACTACCTG
CGCGTGCTGATCCACGAGCATATCCTCATCCACGGCGACATTCGCAAGACCACCAAATTGAACATTGGTG
GCACTGAGATTGAGGTCGAGACGCTGGTGGAGGACGAGGCCGAGGCTGGCGCGGTACCCATGGTGAGCAA
GGGCGAGGAGCTGTTCACCGGGGTGGTGCCCATCCTGGTCGAGCTGGACGGCGACGTAAACGGCCACAAG
TTCAGCGTGTCCGGCGAGGGCGAGGGCGATGCCACCTACGGCAAGCTGACCCTGAAGTTCATCTGCACCA
CCGGCAAGCTGCCCGTGCCCTGGCCCACCCTCGTGACCACCCTGACCTACGGCGTGCAGTGCTTCAGCCG
CTACCCCGACCACATGAAGCAGCACGACTTCTTCAAGTCCGCCATGCCCGAAGGCTACGTCCAGGAGCGC
ACCATCTTCTTCAAGGACGACGGCAACTACAAGACCCGCGCCGAGGTGAAGTTCGAGGGCGACACCCTGG
TGAACCGCATCGAGCTGAAGGGCATCGACTTCAAGGAGGACGGCAACATCCTGGGGCACAAGCTGGAGTA
CAACTACAACAGCCACAACGTCTATATCATGGCCGACAAGCAGAAGAACGGCATCAAGGTGAACTTCAAG
ATCCGCCACAACATCGAGGACGGCAGCGTGCAGCTCGCCGACCACTACCAGCAGAACACCCCCATCGGCG
ACGGCCCCGTGCTGCTGCCCGACAACCACTACCTGAGCACCCAGTCCGCCCTGAGCAAAGACCCCAACGA
GAAGCGCGATCACATGGTCCTGCTGGAGTTCGTGACCGCCGCCGGGATCACTCTCGGCATGGACGAGCTG
TACAAGTGATAAGAATTCGATATCAAGCTTATCGATAATCAACCTCTGGATTACAAAATTTGTGAAAGAT
TGACTGGTATTCTTAACTATGTTGCTCCTTTTACGCTATGTGGATACGCTGCTTTAATGCCTTTGTATCA
TGCTATTGCTTCCCGTATGGCTTTCATTTTCTCCTCCTTGTATAAATCCTGGTTGCTGTCTCTTTATGAG
GAGTTGTGGCCCGTTGTCAGGCAACGTGGCGTGGTGTGCACTGTGTTTGCTGACGCAACCCCCACTGGTT
GGGGCATTGCCACCACCTGTCAGCTCCTTTCCGGGACTTTCGCTTTCCCCCTCCCTATTGCCACGGCGGA
ACTCATCGCCGCCTGCCTTGCCCGCTGCTGGACAGGGGCTCGGCTGTTGGGCACTGACAATTCCGTGGTG
TTGTCGGGGAAATCATCGTCCTTTCCTTGGCTGCTCGCCTATGTTGCCACCTGGATTCTGCGCGGGACGT
CCTTCTGCTACGTCCCTTCGGCCCTCAATCCAGCGGACCTTCCTTCCCGCGGCCTGCTGCCGGCTCTGCG
GCCTCTTCCGCGTCTTCGCCTTCGCCCTCAGACGAGTCGGATCTCCCTTTGGGCCGCCTCCCCGCATCGA
TACCGAGCGCTGCTCGAGAGATCTACGGGTGGCATCCCTGTGACCCCTCCCCAGTGCCTCTCCTGGCCCT
GGAAGTTGCCACTCCAGTGCCCACCAGCCTTGTCCTAATAAAATTAAGTTGCATCATTTTGTCTGACTAG
GTGTCCTTCTATAATATTATGGGGTGGAGGGGGGTGGTATGGAGCAAGGGGCAAGTTGGGAAGACAACCT
GTAGGGCCTGCGGGGTCTATTGGGAACCAAGCTGGAGTGCAGTGGCACAATCTTGGCTCACTGCAATCTC
CGCCTCCTGGGTTCAAGCGATTCTCCTGCCTCAGCCTCCCGAGTTGTTGGGATTCCAGGCATGCATGACC
AGGCTCAGCTAATTTTTGTTTTTTTGGTAGAGACGGGGTTTCACCATATTGGCCAGGCTGGTCTCCAACT
CCTAATCTCAGGTGATCTACCCACCTTGGCCTCCCAAATTGCTGGGATTACAGGCGTGAACCACTGCTCC
CTTCCCTGTCCTTCTGATTTTGTAGGTAACCACGTGCGGACCGAGCGGCCGCAGGAACCCCTAGTGATGG
AGTTGGCCACTCCCTCTCTGCGCGCTCGCTCGCTCACTGAGGCCGGGCGACCAAAGGTCGCCCGACGCCC
GGGCTTTGCCCGGGCGGCCTCAGTGAGCGAGCGAGCGCGCAGCTGCCTGCAGGGGCGCCTGATGCGGTAT
TTTCTCCTTACGCATCTGTGCGGTATTTCACACCGCATA
[142 nt withheld, positions 3680-3821]
C
[141 nt withheld, positions 3823-3963]
CCTTTGACGTTGGAGTCCACGTTCTTT
[37 nt withheld, positions 3991-4027]
ACCCTATCTCGGGCTATTCTTTTGATTTATAAGGGATTTTGCCGATTTCGGCCTATTGGTTAAAAAATGA
GCTGATTTAACAAAAATTTAACGCGAATTTTAACAAAATATTAACGTTTACAATTTTATGGTGCACTCTC
AGTACAATCTGCTCTGATGCCGCATAGTTAAGCCAGCCCCGACACCCGCCAACACCCGCTGACGCGCCCT
GACGGGCTTGTCTGCTCCCGGCATCCGCTTACAGACAAGCTGTGACCGTCTCCGGGAGCTGCATGTGTCA
GAGGTTTTCACCGTCATCACCGAAACGCGCGAGACGAAAGGGCCTCGTGATACGCCTATTTTTATAGGTT
AATGTCATGATAATAATGGTTTCTTAGACGTCAGGTGGCACTTTTCGGGGAAATGTGCGCGGAACCCCTA
TTTGTTTATTTTTCTAAATACATTCAAATATGTATCCGCTCATGAGACAATAACCCTGATAAATGCTTCA
ATAATATTGAAAAAGGAAGAGTATGAGTATTCAACATTTCCGTGTCGCCCTTATTCCCTTTTTTGCGGCA
TTTTGCCTTCCTGTTTTTGCTCACCCAGAAACGCTGGTGAAAGTAAAAGATGCTGAAGATCAGTTGGGTG
CACGAGTGGGTTACATCGAACTGGATCTCAACAGCGGTAAGATCCTTGAGAGTTTTCGCCCCGAAGAACG
TTTTCCAATGATGAGCACTTTTAAAGTTCTGCTATGTGGCGCGGTATTATCCCGTATTGACGCCGGGCAA
GAGCAACTCGGTCGCCGCATACACTATTCTCAGAATGACTTGGTTGAGTACTCACCAGTCACAGAAAAGC
ATCTTACGGATGGCATGACAGTAAGAGAATTATGCAGTGCTGCCATAACCATGAGTGATAACACTGCGGC
CAACTTACTTCTGACAACGATCGGAGGACCGAAGGAGCTAACCGCTTTTTTGCACAACATGGGGGATCAT
GTAACTCGCCTTGATCGTTGGGAACCGGAGCTGAATGAAGCCATACCAAACGACGAGCGTGACACCACGA
TGCCTGTAGCAATGGCAACAACGTTGCGCAAACTATTAACTGGCGAACTACTTACTCTAGCTTCCCGGCA
ACAATTAATAGACTGGATGGAGGCGGATAAAGTTGCAGGACCACTTCTGCGCTCGGCCCTTCCGGCTGGC
TGGTTTATTGCTGATAAATCTGGAGCCGGTGAGCGTGGGTCTCGCGGTATCATTGCAGCACTGGGGCCAG
ATGGTAAGCCCTCCCGTATCGTAGTTATCTACACGACGGGGAGTCAGGCAACTATGGATGAACGAAATAG
ACAGATCGCTGAGATAGGTGCCTCACTGATTAAGCATTGGTAACTGTCAGACCAAGTTTACTCATATATA
CTTTAGATTGATTTAAAACTTCATTTTTAATTTAAAAGGATCTAGGTGAAGATCCTTTTTGATAATCTCA
TGACCAAAATCCCTTAACGTGAGTTTTCGTTCCACTGAGCGTCAGACCCCGTAGAAAAGATCAAAGGATC
TTCTTGAGATCCTTTTTTTCTGCGCGTAATCTGCTGCTTGCAAACAAAAAAACCACCGCTACCAGCGGTG
GTTTGTTTGCCGGATCAAGAGCTACCAACTCTTTTTCCGAAGGTAACTGGCTTCAGCAGAGCGCAGATAC
CAAATACTGTCCTTCTAGTGTAGCCGTAGTTAGGCCACCACTTCAAGAACTCTGTAGCACCGCCTACATA
CCTCGCTCTGCTAATCCTGTTACCAGTGGCTGCTGCCAGTGGCGATAAGTCGTGTCTTACCGGGTTGGAC
TCAAGACGATAGTTACCGGATAAGGCGCAGCGGTCGGGCTGAACGGGGGGTTCGTGCACACAGCCCAGCT
TGGAGCGAACGACCTACACCGAACTGAGATACCTACAGCGTGAGCTATGAGAAAGCGCCACGCTTCCCGA
AGGGAGAAAGGCGGACAGGTATCCGGTAAGCGGCAGGGTCGGAACAGGAGAGCGCACGAGGGAGCTTCCA
GGGGGAAACGCCTGGTATCTTTATAGTCCTGTCGGGTTTCGCCACCTCTGACTTGAGCGTCGATTTTTGT
GATGCTCGTCAGGGGGGCGGAGCCTATGGAAAAACGCCAGCAACGCGGCCTTTTTACGGTTCCTGGCCTT
TTGCTGGCCTTTTGCTCACATGT
