Features (pLannotate 1.2.2; 17 found; start..end, strand, type, name):
    415..435     +  CDS            VC155 (fragment): C-terminal fragment of mVenus for use in bimolecular fluorescence complementation (BiFC) (Kodama and Hu, 2010)
    438..469     +  promoter       minP: minimal TATA-box promoter with low basal activity
    529..1454    +  CDS            ChR2 (fragment): N-terminal fragment of channelrhodopsin-2 from the alga Chlamydomonas reinhardtii (Nagel et al., 2003) blue light-activated cation channel
   1459..2175    +  CDS            EGFP: EGFP is a basic (constitutively fluorescent) green fluorescent protein published in 1996, derived from Aequorea victoria. It is reported to be a rapidly-maturing weak dimer with moderate acid sensitivity.
   2182..2206    +  misc_feature   MCS (fragment): pBluescript multiple cloning site
   2206..2794    +  misc_feature   WPRE: woodchuck hepatitis virus posttranscriptional regulatory element
   2826..3302    +  polyA_signal   hGH poly(A) signal: human growth hormone polyadenylation signal
   3342..3482    +  repeat_region  AAV2 ITR: inverted terminal repeat of adeno-associated virus serotype 2 inverted
   3487..3538    -  misc_feature   bom (fragment): basis of mobility region from pBR322
   3557..4012    +  rep_origin     f1 ori (sequence partly withheld): f1 bacteriophage origin of replication; arrow indicates direction of (+) strand synthesis
   4013..4062    -  misc_feature   bom (fragment): basis of mobility region from pBR322
   4164..4199    -  CDS            rop (fragment): Rop protein, which maintains plasmids at low copy number; rop
   4294..4398    +  promoter       AmpR promoter: bla
   4399..5259    +  CDS            AmpR: β-lactamase; bla; confers resistance to ampicillin, carbenicillin, and related antibiotics
   5430..6018    +  rep_origin     ori: high-copy-number ColE1/pMB1/pBR322/pUC origin of replication
   6091..6118    +  repeat_region  AAV2 ITR (fragment): inverted terminal repeat of adeno-associated virus serotype 2 inverted
   6147..6174    +  repeat_region  AAV2 ITR (fragment): inverted terminal repeat of adeno-associated virus serotype 2 inverted
>Addgene plasmid #125994 | 209_pAAV-ProD18-CatCh-GFP-WPRE | addgene full sequence | sequence record 256795 | Addgene NGS Result
GCGGCCGCACGCGTATCCTGGGGTTTAAACAGGACTAGGTCCACTGGGAGAAGAGGAAGTCAAACAGGAC
TAGTCATCGATAGGCTAGCCAGCTTAATTAATCAGATGGCCGCTCTCCTCCCATCTGCCTCCGAAGCTCA
TTTCCTGTTTCATGGCTTTAGAAATAGACCTGCCTCACTGAGCGAGAAAAGGCAAGTCAGCTCAGCTGCG
AGGGCTCTGCGTGTGCGCTAGCCTGGGAGACGAGGATATTTCGGGAGCCAGATGTCTGCGTGGGTGGAAC
TGCTCAAGTCTGCACAGCTCAGCGCCTAGATACTGCCGAGTCAGCGATTCCTTTTACATCCAAGACCCCT
GGTCTTTTCCCTTTGACAGGTATTTATTGATGACTCTTAGGTGCAGACTCTGAGGTAAGCATCCTCACAT
GGTCCTGCTGGAGTTAGTAGAGGGTATATAATGGAAGCTCGACTTCCAGCTATCACATCCACTGTGTTGT
TGTGAACTGGAATCCACTATAGGCCAGGATCCGCCACCATGGATTATGGAGGCGCCCTGAGTGCCGTTGG
GCGCGAGCTGCTATTTGTAACGAACCCAGTAGTCGTCAATGGCTCTGTACTTGTGCCTGAGGACCAGTGT
TACTGCGCGGGCTGGATTGAGTCGCGTGGCACAAACGGTGCCCAAACGGCGTCGAACGTGCTGCAATGGC
TTGCTGCTGGCTTCTCCATCCTACTGCTTATGTTTTACGCCTACCAAACATGGAAGTCAACCTGCGGCTG
GGAGGAGATCTATGTGTGCGCTATCGAGATGGTCAAGGTGATTCTCGAGTTCTTCTTCGAGTTTAAGAAC
CCGTCCATGCTGTATCTAGCCACAGGCCACCGCGTCCAGTGGTTGCGTTACGCCGAGTGGCTTCTCACCT
GCCCGGTCATTTGCATTCACCTGTCAAACCTGACGGGCTTGTCCAACGACTACAGCAGGCGCACCATGGG
TCTGCTTGTGTCTGATATTGGCACAATTGTGTGGGGCGCCACTTCCGCCATGGCCACCGGATACGTCAAG
GTCATCTTCTTCTGCCTGGGTCTGTGTTATGGTGCTAACACGTTCTTTCACGCTGCCAAGGCCTACATCG
AGGGTTACCACACCGTGCCGAAGGGCCGGTGTCGCCAGGTGGTGACTGGCATGGCTTGGCTCTTCTTCGT
ATCATGGGGTATGTTCCCCATCCTGTTCATCCTCGGCCCCGAGGGCTTCGGCGTCCTGAGCGTGTACGGC
TCCACCGTCGGCCACACCATCATTGACCTGATGTCGAAGAACTGCTGGGGTCTGCTCGGCCACTACCTGC
GCGTGCTGATCCACGAGCATATCCTCATCCACGGCGACATTCGCAAGACCACCAAATTGAACATTGGTGG
CACTGAGATTGAGGTCGAGACGCTGGTGGAGGACGAGGCCGAGGCTGGCGCGGTACCCATGGTGAGCAAG
GGCGAGGAGCTGTTCACCGGGGTGGTGCCCATCCTGGTCGAGCTGGACGGCGACGTAAACGGCCACAAGT
TCAGCGTGTCCGGCGAGGGCGAGGGCGATGCCACCTACGGCAAGCTGACCCTGAAGTTCATCTGCACCAC
CGGCAAGCTGCCCGTGCCCTGGCCCACCCTCGTGACCACCCTGACCTACGGCGTGCAGTGCTTCAGCCGC
TACCCCGACCACATGAAGCAGCACGACTTCTTCAAGTCCGCCATGCCCGAAGGCTACGTCCAGGAGCGCA
CCATCTTCTTCAAGGACGACGGCAACTACAAGACCCGCGCCGAGGTGAAGTTCGAGGGCGACACCCTGGT
GAACCGCATCGAGCTGAAGGGCATCGACTTCAAGGAGGACGGCAACATCCTGGGGCACAAGCTGGAGTAC
AACTACAACAGCCACAACGTCTATATCATGGCCGACAAGCAGAAGAACGGCATCAAGGTGAACTTCAAGA
TCCGCCACAACATCGAGGACGGCAGCGTGCAGCTCGCCGACCACTACCAGCAGAACACCCCCATCGGCGA
CGGCCCCGTGCTGCTGCCCGACAACCACTACCTGAGCACCCAGTCCGCCCTGAGCAAAGACCCCAACGAG
AAGCGCGATCACATGGTCCTGCTGGAGTTCGTGACCGCCGCCGGGATCACTCTCGGCATGGACGAGCTGT
ACAAGTGATAAGAATTCGATATCAAGCTTATCGATAATCAACCTCTGGATTACAAAATTTGTGAAAGATT
GACTGGTATTCTTAACTATGTTGCTCCTTTTACGCTATGTGGATACGCTGCTTTAATGCCTTTGTATCAT
GCTATTGCTTCCCGTATGGCTTTCATTTTCTCCTCCTTGTATAAATCCTGGTTGCTGTCTCTTTATGAGG
AGTTGTGGCCCGTTGTCAGGCAACGTGGCGTGGTGTGCACTGTGTTTGCTGACGCAACCCCCACTGGTTG
GGGCATTGCCACCACCTGTCAGCTCCTTTCCGGGACTTTCGCTTTCCCCCTCCCTATTGCCACGGCGGAA
CTCATCGCCGCCTGCCTTGCCCGCTGCTGGACAGGGGCTCGGCTGTTGGGCACTGACAATTCCGTGGTGT
TGTCGGGGAAATCATCGTCCTTTCCTTGGCTGCTCGCCTATGTTGCCACCTGGATTCTGCGCGGGACGTC
CTTCTGCTACGTCCCTTCGGCCCTCAATCCAGCGGACCTTCCTTCCCGCGGCCTGCTGCCGGCTCTGCGG
CCTCTTCCGCGTCTTCGCCTTCGCCCTCAGACGAGTCGGATCTCCCTTTGGGCCGCCTCCCCGCATCGAT
ACCGAGCGCTGCTCGAGAGATCTACGGGTGGCATCCCTGTGACCCCTCCCCAGTGCCTCTCCTGGCCCTG
GAAGTTGCCACTCCAGTGCCCACCAGCCTTGTCCTAATAAAATTAAGTTGCATCATTTTGTCTGACTAGG
TGTCCTTCTATAATATTATGGGGTGGAGGGGGGTGGTATGGAGCAAGGGGCAAGTTGGGAAGACAACCTG
TAGGGCCTGCGGGGTCTATTGGGAACCAAGCTGGAGTGCAGTGGCACAATCTTGGCTCACTGCAATCTCC
GCCTCCTGGGTTCAAGCGATTCTCCTGCCTCAGCCTCCCGAGTTGTTGGGATTCCAGGCATGCATGACCA
GGCTCAGCTAATTTTTGTTTTTTTGGTAGAGACGGGGTTTCACCATATTGGCCAGGCTGGTCTCCAACTC
CTAATCTCAGGTGATCTACCCACCTTGGCCTCCCAAATTGCTGGGATTACAGGCGTGAACCACTGCTCCC
TTCCCTGTCCTTCTGATTTTGTAGGTAACCACGTGCGGACCGAGCGGCCGCAGGAACCCCTAGTGATGGA
GTTGGCCACTCCCTCTCTGCGCGCTCGCTCGCTCACTGAGGCCGGGCGACCAAAGGTCGCCCGACGCCCG
GGCTTTGCCCGGGCGGCCTCAGTGAGCGAGCGAGCGCGCAGCTGCCTGCAGGGGCGCCTGATGCGGTATT
TTCTCCTTACGCATCTGTGCGGTATTTCACACCGCATA
[95 nt withheld, positions 3539-3633]
T
[46 nt withheld, positions 3635-3680]
C
[141 nt withheld, positions 3682-3822]
CCTTTGACGTTGGAGTCCACGTTCTTT
[37 nt withheld, positions 3850-3886]
ACTCTATCTCGGGCTATTCTTTTGATTTATAAGGGATTTTGCCGATTTCGGTCTATTGGTTAAAAAATGA
GCTGATTTAACAAAAATTTAACGCGAATTTTAACAAAATATTAACGTTTACAATTTTATGGTGCACTCTC
AGTACAATCTGCTCTGATGCCGCATAGTTAAGCCAGCCCCGACACCCGCCAACACCCGCTGACGCGCCCT
GACGGGCTTGTCTGCTCCCGGCATCCGCTTACAGACAAGCTGTGACCGTCTCCGGGAGCTGCATGTGTCA
GAGGTTTTCACCGTCATCACCGAAACGCGCGAGACGAAAGGGCCTCGTGATACGCCTATTTTTATAGGTT
AATGTCATGATAATAATGGTTTCTTAGACGTCAGGTGGCACTTTTCGGGGAAATGTGCGCGGAACCCCTA
TTTGTTTATTTTTCTAAATACATTCAAATATGTATCCGCTCATGAGACAATAACCCTGATAAATGCTTCA
ATAATATTGAAAAAGGAAGAGTATGAGTATTCAACATTTCCGTGTCGCCCTTATTCCCTTTTTTGCGGCA
TTTTGCCTTCCTGTTTTTGCTCACCCAGAAACGCTGGTGAAAGTAAAAGATGCTGAAGATCAGTTGGGTG
CACGAGTGGGTTACATCGAACTGGATCTCAACAGCGGTAAGATCCTTGAGAGTTTTCGCCCCGAAGAACG
TTTTCCAATGATGAGCACTTTTAAAGTTCTGCTATGTGGCGCGGTATTATCCCGTATTGACGCCGGGCAA
GAGCAACTCGGTCGCCGCATACACTATTCTCAGAATGACTTGGTTGAGTACTCACCAGTCACAGAAAAGC
ATCTTACGGATGGCATGACAGTAAGAGAATTATGCAGTGCTGCCATAACCATGAGTGATAACACTGCGGC
CAACTTACTTCTGACAACGATCGGAGGACCGAAGGAGCTAACCGCTTTTTTGCACAACATGGGGGATCAT
GTAACTCGCCTTGATCGTTGGGAACCGGAGCTGAATGAAGCCATACCAAACGACGAGCGTGACACCACGA
TGCCTGTAGCAATGGCAACAACGTTGCGCAAACTATTAACTGGCGAACTACTTACTCTAGCTTCCCGGCA
ACAATTAATAGACTGGATGGAGGCGGATAAAGTTGCAGGACCACTTCTGCGCTCGGCCCTTCCGGCTGGC
TGGTTTATTGCTGATAAATCTGGAGCCGGTGAGCGTGGGTCTCGCGGTATCATTGCAGCACTGGGGCCAG
ATGGTAAGCCCTCCCGTATCGTAGTTATCTACACGACGGGGAGTCAGGCAACTATGGATGAACGAAATAG
ACAGATCGCTGAGATAGGTGCCTCACTGATTAAGCATTGGTAACTGTCAGACCAAGTTTACTCATATATA
CTTTAGATTGATTTAAAACTTCATTTTTAATTTAAAAGGATCTAGGTGAAGATCCTTTTTGATAATCTCA
TGACCAAAATCCCTTAACGTGAGTTTTCGTTCCACTGAGCGTCAGACCCCGTAGAAAAGATCAAAGGATC
TTCTTGAGATCCTTTTTTTCTGCGCGTAATCTGCTGCTTGCAAACAAAAAAACCACCGCTACCAGCGGTG
GTTTGTTTGCCGGATCAAGAGCTACCAACTCTTTTTCCGAAGGTAACTGGCTTCAGCAGAGCGCAGATAC
CAAATACTGTTCTTCTAGTGTAGCCGTAGTTAGGCCACCACTTCAAGAACTCTGTAGCACCGCCTACATA
CCTCGCTCTGCTAATCCTGTTACCAGTGGCTGCTGCCAGTGGCGATAAGTCGTGTCTTACCGGGTTGGAC
TCAAGACGATAGTTACCGGATAAGGCGCAGCGGTCGGGCTGAACGGGGGGTTCGTGCACACAGCCCAGCT
TGGAGCGAACGACCTACACCGAACTGAGATACCTACAGCGTGAGCTATGAGAAAGCGCCACGCTTCCCGA
AGGGAGAAAGGCGGACAGGTATCCGGTAAGCGGCAGGGTCGGAACAGGAGAGCGCACGAGGGAGCTTCCA
GGGGGAAACGCCTGGTATCTTTATAGTCCTGTCGGGTTTCGCCACCTCTGACTTGAGCGTCGATTTTTGT
GATGCTCGTCAGGGGGGCGGAGCCTATGGAAAAACGCCAGCAACGCGGCCTTTTTACGGTTCCTGGCCTT
TTGCTGGCCTTTTGCTCACATGTCCTGCAGGCAGCTGCGCGCTCGCTCGCTCACTGAGGCCGCCCGGGCG
TCGGGCGACCTTTGGTCGCCCGGCCTCAGTGAGCGAGCGAGCGCGCAGAGAGGGAGTGGCCAACTCCATC
ACTAGGGGTTCCT
